>Addgene plasmid #63150 | pXRM15 | depositor full sequence | sequence record 108419 | pXRM15 sequence 6086 bps
TCCCGGAGACGGTCACAGCTTGTCTGTAAGCGGATGCCGGGAGCAGACAAGCCCGTCACGGCGCGTCAGC
GGGTGTTGGCGGGTGTCGGGGCTGGCTTAACTATGCGGCATCAGAGCAGATTGTACTGAGAGTGCACCAT
AGCCATCCTCATGAAAACTGTGTAACATAATAACCGAAGTGTCGAAAAGGTGGCACCTTGTCCAATTGAA
CACGCTCGATGAAAAAAATAAGATATATATAAGGTTAAGTAAAGCGTCTGTTAGAAAGGAAGTTTTTCCT
TTTTCTTGCTCTCTTGTCTTTTCATCTACTATTTCCTTCGTGTAATACAGGGTCGTCAGATACATAGATA
CAATTCTATTACCCCCATCCATACAATGCCATCTCATTTCGATACTGTTCAACTACACGCCGGCCAAGAG
AACCCTGGTGACAATGCTCACAGATCCAGAGCTGTACCAATTTACGCCACCACTTCTTATGTTTTCGAAA
ACTCTAAGCATGGTTCGCAATTGTTTGGTCTAGAAGTTCCAGGTTACGTCTATTCCCGTTTCCAAAACCC
AACCAGTAATGTTTTGGAAGAAAGAATTGCTGCTTTAGAAGGTGGTGCTGCTGCTTTGGCTGTTTCCTCC
GGTCAAGCCGCTCAAACCCTTGCCATCCAAGGTTTGGCACACACTGGTGACAACATCGTTTCCACTTCTT
ACTTATACGGTGGTACTTATAACCAGTTCAAAATCTCGTTCAAAAGATTTGGTATCGAGGCTAGATTTGT
TGAAGGTGACAATCCAGAAGAATTCGAAAAGGTCTTTGATGAAAGAACCAAGGCTGTTTATTTGGAAACC
ATTGGTAATCCAAAGTACAATGTTCCGGATTTTGAAAAAATTGTTGCAATTGCTCACAAACACGGTATTC
CAGTTGTCGTTGACAACACATTTGGTGCCGGTGGTTACTTCTGTCAGCCAATTAAATACGGTGCTGATAT
TGTAACACATTCTGCTACCAAATGGATTGGTGGTCATGGTACTACTATCGGTGGTATTATTGTTGACTCT
GGTAAGTTCCCATGGAAGGACTACCCAGAAAAGTTCCCTCAATTCTCTCAACCTGCCGAAGGATATCACG
GTACTATCTACAATGAAGCCTACGGTAACTTGGCATACATCGTTCATGTTAGAACTGAACTATTAAGAGA
TTTGGGTCCATTGATGAACCCATTTGCCTCTTTCTTGCTACTACAAGGTGTTGAAACATTATCTTTGAGA
GCTGAAAGACACGGTGAAAATGCATTGAAGTTAGCCAAATGGTTAGAACAATCCCCATACGTATCTTGGG
TTTCATACCCTGGTTTAGCATCTCATTCTCATCATGAAAATGCTAAGAAGTATCTATCTAACGGTTTCGG
TGGTGTCTTATCTTTCGGTGTAAAAGACTTACCAAATGCCGACAAGGAAACTGACCCATTCAAACTTTCT
GGTGCTCAAGTTGTTGACAATTTAAAGCTTGCCTCTAACTTGGCCAATGTTGGTGATGCCAAGACCTTAG
TCATTGCTCCATACTTCACTACCCACAAACAATTAAATGACAAAGAAAAGTTGGCATCTGGTGTTACCAA
GGACTTAATTCGTGTCTCTGTTGGTATCGAATTTATTGATGACATTATTGCAGACTTCCAGCAATCTTTT
GAAACTGTTTTCGCTGGCCAAAAACCATGAGTGTGCGTAATGAGTTGTAAAATTATGTATAAACCGACTT
TCTCTCACAAGTTATGCGGTGTGAAATACCGCACAGATGCGTAAGGAGAAAATACCGCATCAGGAAATTG
TAAGCGTTAATATTTTGTTAAAATTCGCGTTAAATTTTTGTTAAATCAGCTCATTTTTTAACCAATAGGC
CGAAATCGGCAAAATCCCTTATAAATCAAAAGAATAGACCGAGATAGGGT
[37 nt withheld, positions 1941-1977]
AAAGAACGTGGACTCCAACGTCAAAGG
[49 nt withheld, positions 2005-2053]
T
[91 nt withheld, positions 2055-2145]
G
[124 nt withheld, positions 2147-2270]
CCATTCGCCATTCAGGCTGCGCAACTGTTGGGAAGGGCGATCGGTGCGGGCCTCTTCGCTATTACGCCAG
CTGGCGAAAGGGGGATGTGCTGCAAGGCGATTAAGTTGGGTAACGCCAGGGTTTTCCCAGTCACGACGTT
GTAAAACGACGGCCAGTGAGCGCGCGTAATACGACTCACTATAGGGCGAATTGGGTACCGGGCCCCCCCT
CGAGGTCGACGGTATCGATAAGCTTGATATCGAATTCCTGCAGCCCGGGGGATCCACTAGTTCTAGAGCG
GCCGCCACCGCGGTGGAGCTCCAGCTTTTGTTCCCTTTAGTGAGGGTTAATTGCGCGCTTGGCGTAATCA
TGGTCATAGCTGTTTCCTGTGTGAAATTGTTATCCGCTCACAATTCCACACAACATACGAGCCGGAAGCA
TAAAGTGTAAAGCCTGGGGTGCCTAATGAGTGAGCTAACTCACATTAATTGCGTTGCGCTCACTGCCCGC
TTTCCAGTCGGGAAACCTGTCGTGCCAGCTGCATTAATGAATCGGCCAACGCGCGGGGAGAGGCGGTTTG
CGTATTGGGCGCTCTTCCGCTTCCTCGCTCACTGACTCGCTGCGCTCGGTCGTTCGGCTGCGGCGAGCGG
TATCAGCTCACTCAAAGGCGGTAATACGGTTATCCACAGAATCAGGGGATAACGCAGGAAAGAACATGTG
AGCAAAAGGCCAGCAAAAGGCCAGGAACCGTAAAAAGGCCGCGTTGCTGGCGTTTTTCCATAGGCTCCGC
CCCCCTGACGAGCATCACAAAAATCGACGCTCAAGTCAGAGGTGGCGAAACCCGACAGGACTATAAAGAT
ACCAGGCGTTTCCCCCTGGAAGCTCCCTCGTGCGCTCTCCTGTTCCGACCCTGCCGCTTACCGGATACCT
GTCCGCCTTTCTCCCTTCGGGAAGCGTGGCGCTTTCTCATAGCTCACGCTGTAGGTATCTCAGTTCGGTG
TAGGTCGTTCGCTCCAAGCTGGGCTGTGTGCACGAACCCCCCGTTCAGCCCGACCGCTGCGCCTTATCCG
GTAACTATCGTCTTGAGTCCAACCCGGTAAGACACGACTTATCGCCACTGGCAGCAGCCACTGGTAACAG
GATTAGCAGAGCGAGGTATGTAGGCGGTGCTACAGAGTTCTTGAAGTGGTGGCCTAACTACGGCTACACT
AGAAGGACAGTATTTGGTATCTGCGCTCTGCTGAAGCCAGTTACCTTCGGAAAAAGAGTTGGTAGCTCTT
GATCCGGCAAACAAACCACCGCTGGTAGCGGTGGTTTTTTTGTTTGCAAGCAGCAGATTACGCGCAGAAA
AAAAGGATCTCAAGAAGATCCTTTGATCTTTTCTACGGGGTCTGACGCTCAGTGGAACGAAAACTCACGT
TAAGGGATTTTGGTCATGAGATTATCAAAAAGGATCTTCACCTAGATCCTTTTAAATTAAAAATGAAGTT
TTAAATCAATCTAAAGTATATATGAGTAAACTTGGTCTGACAGTTACCAATGCTTAATCAGTGAGGCACC
TATCTCAGCGATCTGTCTATTTCGTTCATCCATAGTTGCCTGACTCCCCGTCGTGTAGATAACTACGATA
CGGGAGGGCTTACCATCTGGCCCCAGTGCTGCAATGATACCGCGAGACCCACGCTCACCGGCTCCAGATT
TATCAGCAATAAACCAGCCAGCCGGAAGGGCCGAGCGCAGAAGTGGTCCTGCAACTTTATCCGCCTCCAT
CCAGTCTATTAATTGTTGCCGGGAAGCTAGAGTAAGTAGTTCGCCAGTTAATAGTTTGCGCAACGTTGTT
GCCATTGCTACAGGCATCGTGGTGTCACGCTCGTCGTTTGGTATGGCTTCATTCAGCTCCGGTTCCCAAC
GATCAAGGCGAGTTACATGATCCCCCATGTTGTGCAAAAAAGCGGTTAGCTCCTTCGGTCCTCCGATCGT
TGTCAGAAGTAAGTTGGCCGCAGTGTTATCACTCATGGTTATGGCAGCACTGCATAATTCTCTTACTGTC
ATGCCATCCGTAAGATGCTTTTCTGTGACTGGTGAGTACTCAACCAAGTCATTCTGAGAATAGTGTATGC
GGCGACCGAGTTGCTCTTGCCCGGCGTCAATACGGGATAATACCGCGCCACATAGCAGAACTTTAAAAGT
GCTCATCATTGGAAAACGTTCTTCGGGGCGAAAACTCTCAAGGATCTTACCGCTGTTGAGATCCAGTTCG
ATGTAACCCACTCGTGCACCCAACTGATCTTCAGCATCTTTTACTTTCACCAGCGTTTCTGGGTGAGCAA
AAACAGGAAGGCAAAATGCCGCAAAAAAGGGAATAAGGGCGACACGGAAATGTTGAATACTCATACTCTT
CCTTTTTCAATATTATTGAAGCATTTATCAGGGTTATTGTCTCATGAGCGGATACATATTTGAATGTATT
TAGAAAAATAAACAAATAGGGGTTCAGCTGAAGCTTCGACAACCCTTAATATAACTTCGTATAATGTATG
CTATACGAAGTTATTAGGTCTAGAGATCCCCGCGCACATTTCCCCGAAAAGTGCCACCTGGGTCCTTTTC
ATCACGTACTATAAAAATAATTATAATTTAAATTTTTTAATATAAATATATAAATTAAAAATAGAAAGTA
AAAAAAGAAATTAAAGAAAAAATAGTTTTTGTTTTCCGAAGATGTAAAAGACTCTAGGGGGATCGCCAAC
AAATACTACCTTTTATCTTGCTCTTCCTGCTCTCAGGTATTAATGCCGAATTGTTTCATCTTGTCTGTGT
AGAAGACCACACACGAAAATCCTGTGATTTTACATTTTACTTATCGTTAATCGAATGTATATCTATTTAA
TCTGCTTTTCTTGTCTAATAAATATATATGTAAAGTACGCTTTTTGTTGAAATTTTTTAAACCTTTGTTT
ATTTTTTTTTCTTCATTCCGTAACTCTTCTACCTTCTTTATTTACTTTCTAAAATCCAAATACAAAACAT
AAAAATAAATAAACACAGAGTAAATTCCCAAATTATTCCATCATTAAAAGATACGAGGCGCGTGTAAGTT
ACAGGCAAGCGATGCGAGAACCCTTAATATAACTTCGTATAATGTATGCTATACGAAGTTATTAGGTGAT
ATCAGATCCACTAGCTATAAGGTTGATATTCTCACGAGTAAGCGGCACTTGCTACTTATTGACATTGCAG
ATTTTTGGCTACAGAAATAGTATATTAGAGATTATAATTGCTAATCAAATCAAAATATAAAATTAGTAAA
CCAAACCATTTATACCCTTCCTTAGTAGTTATGGATTGTTTTTTAATGATATTTCTGCAAACCAAAGAAA
GATTGTTATCCAGATAGAATTTAGTTTTGATATTCATTTTTTTGTTGAAGATTGAACGCCATATCTGGGC
CTCATAATTCAAAAGACGGTGCCATTATCGGTAGCGTTTCGCATTGTACTGGATGGCGCGCCTTCAGAAA
TTTCACAGTTGATGAATCGAAAAGAATGGTCTCATTGCAACACGTAAGGTTAAGATGTCCCTTTTTACCA
TTATAGGCAATAAATGAATCATAAAACGACCGTATACTGGTGAAATAGTAGGGAGAACGAGTACCTGTAG
TAAAAAGTATAAATCATAGTTAATCGGGCAATGTCCCTCGATCAAGGAGTATTGTGTCATGTTCGAGACA
AACGCCAACATTTTTGTTTCTTTTGGACAAATGTTGTTTGCATTTATGATCCGTTATATTTTGATCTAAT
GTAGAGTTGCACGTAGTTCTTACTGGCAAAGAAATC
Features (pLannotate 1.2.2; 19 found; start..end, strand, type, name):
     92..141     +  misc_feature   bom (fragment): basis of mobility region from pBR322
    142..375     +  promoter       MET17 promoter (fragment): S. cerevisiae MET17; expression is repressed by methionine; MET15; MET25
    376..1710    +  CDS            MET17: O-acetylserine and O-acetylhomoserine sulfhydrylase, required for sulfur amino acid synthesis; S. cerevisiae MET17 MET15; MET25
   1763..1814    +  misc_feature   bom (fragment): basis of mobility region from pBR322
   1842..2270    -  rep_origin     f1 ori (sequence partly withheld): f1 bacteriophage origin of replication; arrow indicates direction of (+) strand synthesis
   2274..2429    -  CDS            lacZα (fragment): LacZα fragment of β-galactosidase; lacZ fragment
   2437..2455    +  promoter       T7 promoter: promoter for bacteriophage T7 RNA polymerase
   2464..2571    -  misc_feature   MCS: pBluescript multiple cloning site
   2584..2602    -  promoter       T3 promoter: promoter for bacteriophage T3 RNA polymerase
   2647..2663    -  protein_bind   lac operator: The lac repressor binds to the lac operator to inhibit transcription in E. coli. This inhibition can be relieved by adding lactose or isopropyl-β-D-thiogalactopyranoside (IPTG). lac repressor encoded by lacI
   2671..2701    -  promoter       lac promoter: promoter for the E. coli lac operon
   2716..2737    -  protein_bind   CAP binding site: CAP binding activates transcription in the presence of cAMP. E. coli catabolite activator protein
   2750..2842    -  CDS            lacI (fragment): lac repressor; lacI; The lac repressor binds to the lac operator to inhibit transcription in E. coli. This inhibition can be relieved by adding lactose or isopropyl-β-D-thiogalactopyranoside (IPTG).
   3025..3613    -  rep_origin     ori: high-copy-number ColE1/pMB1/pBR322/pUC origin of replication
   3784..4644    -  CDS            AmpR: β-lactamase; bla; confers resistance to ampicillin, carbenicillin, and related antibiotics
   4645..4736    -  promoter       AmpR promoter: bla
   4771..4804    -  protein_bind   loxP: Cre-mediated recombination occurs in the 8-bp core sequence (GCATACAT). Cre recombinase
   4861..5363    +  misc_feature   CEN/ARS: S. cerevisiae CEN6 centromere fused to an autonomously replicating sequence
   5379..5412    -  protein_bind   loxP: Cre-mediated recombination occurs in the 8-bp core sequence (GCATACAT). Cre recombinase
