[The description below was written by a language model from this plasmid's Addgene catalogue record and pLannotate feature annotations shown in this document.]
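Description:
pXRM15 is an empty-backbone E. coli/budding yeast shuttle vector from the pXR series, built on a pBluescript-style (pRS-like) framework and carrying the MET15 marker. In bacteria it is maintained through a ColE1/pUC-type origin and selected with ampicillin via the AmpR (β-lactamase) cassette. The catalogue entry lists it as low copy even though the annotated origin is of the high-copy class. An f1 origin is also present, which can support single-stranded DNA production. In Saccharomyces cerevisiae, selection relies on the MET17 (MET15/MET25) coding sequence, preceded by a fragment of its own methionine-repressible promoter. This gene complements methionine auxotrophy in met15 mutant strains.

The defining feature is a CEN6/ARS module flanked by two loxP sites in the same orientation. While the centromere and replication origin are intact, the plasmid replicates as a stable, autonomous episome, so inserts can be assembled into it in vivo by yeast homologous recombination. Expression of Cre recombinase should excise the CEN/ARS segment and convert the plasmid into a non-replicating molecule. That molecule can then persist under MET15 selection only by integrating into the genome at a site homologous to the cloned sequence. This makes the vector "conditional", serving both plasmid construction and targeted genomic integration.

Cloning is done in the pBluescript multiple cloning site, which is flanked by T7 and T3 promoters. The site sits within a lacZα fragment downstream of the lac promoter, operator and CAP site, an arrangement normally used for blue/white screening. No insert or yeast expression promoter for cargo is present in this empty vector.
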