Addgene plasmid #63150: pXRM15
Purpose: (Empty Backbone) Met15 marker pXR vector uses for both plasmid assembly in vivo, as well as targeted genomic integration.
Depositing lab: Marc Gartenberg. Depositing organization: Rutgers, The State University of New Jersey. Publication: A series of conditional shuttle vectors for targeted genomic integration in budding yeast. Chou CC, Patel MT, Gartenberg MR. FEMS Yeast Res. 2015 May;15(3):fov010. doi: 10.1093/femsyr/fov010. Epub 2015 Mar 2. PubMed 25736914.
Backbone
  Vector backbone: pXR
  Vector type: Bacterial Expression, Yeast Expression, Cre/Lox
  Selectable markers: Met15
Growth in bacteria
  Bacterial resistance: Ampicillin, 100 μg/mL
  Growth temperature: 37°C
  Growth strain: DH5alpha
  Copy number: Low Copy
Terms and licenses: Academic/Nonprofit Terms; Industry Terms: Not Available to Industry
How to cite: pXRM15 was a gift from Marc Gartenberg (Addgene plasmid # 63150 ; http://n2t.net/addgene:63150 ; RRID:Addgene_63150)
