>Addgene plasmid #63150 | pXRM15 | addgene partial sequence | sequence record 108418 | F1ori-F 5'-GTGGACTCTTGTTCCAAACTGG-3'
TTGATTTATAAGGGATTTTGCCGATTTCGGCCTATTGGTTAAAAAATGAGCTGATTTAACAAAAATTTAA
CGCGAATTTTAACAAAATATTAACGCTTACAATTTCCTGATGCGGTATTTTCTCCTTACGCATCTGTGCG
GTATTTCACACCGCATAACTTGTGAGAGAAAGTCGGTTTATACATAATTTTACAACTCATTACGCACACT
CATGGTTTTTGGCCAGCGAAAACAGTTTCAAAAGATTGCTGGAAGTCTGCAATAATGTCATCAATAAATT
CGATACCAACAGAGACACGAATTAAGTCCTTGGTAACACCAGATGCCAACTTTTCTTTGTCATTTAATTG
TTTGTGGGTAGTGAAGTATGGAGCAATGACTAAGGTCTTGGCATCACCAACATTGGCCAAGTTAGAGGCA
AGCTTTAAATTGTCAACAACTTGAGCACCAGAAAGTTTGAATGGGTCAGTTTCCTTGTCGGCATTTGGTA
AGTCTTTTACACCGAAAGATAAGACACCACCGAAACCGTTAGATAGATACTTCTTAGCATTTTCATGATG
AGAATGAGATGCTAAACCAGGGTATGAAACCCAAGATACGTATGGGGATTGTTCTAACCATTTGGCTAAC
TTCAATGCATTTTCACCGTGTCTTTCAGCTCTCAAAGATAATGTTTCAACACCTTGTAGTAGCAAGAAAG
AGGCAAATGGGTTCATCAATGGACCCAAATCTCTTAATAGTTCAGTTCTAACATGAACGATGTATGCCAA
GTTACCGTAGGCTTCATTGTAGATAGTACCGTGATATCCTTCGGCAGGTTGAGAGAATTGAGGGAACTTT
