>Addgene plasmid #63150 | pXRM15 | addgene partial sequence | sequence record 108420 | M13pUC-Fwd 5'-CCCAGTCACGACGTTGTAAAACG-3'
GGCGAATTGGGTACCGGGCCCCCCCTCGAGGTCGACGGTATCGATAAGCTTGATATCGAATTCCTGCAGC
CCGGGGGATCCACTAGTTCTAGAGCGGCCGCCACCGCGGTGGAGCTCCAGCTTTTGTTCCCTTTAGTGAG
GGTTAATTGCGCGCTTGGCGTAATCATGGTCATAGCTGTTTCCTGTGTGAAATTGTTATCCGCTCACAAT
TCCACACAACATACGAGCCGGAAGCATAAAGTGTAAAGCCTGGGGTGCCTAATGAGTGAGCTAACTCACA
TTAATTGCGTTGCGCTCACTGCCCGCTTTCCAGTCGGGAAACCTGTCGTGCCAGCTGCATTAATGAATCG
GCCAACGCGCGGGGAGAGGCGGTTTGCGTATTGGGCGCTCTTCCGCTTCCTCGCTCACTGACTCGCTGCG
CTCGGTCGTTCGGCTGCGGCGAGCGGTATCAGCTCACTCAAAGGCGGTAATACGGTTATCCACAGAATCA
GGGGATAACGCAGGAAAGAACATGTGAGCAAAAGGCCAGCAAAAGGCCAGGAACCGTAAAAAGGCCGCGT
TGCTGGCGTTTTTCCATAGGCTCCGCCCCCCTGACGAGCATCACAAAAATCGACGCTCAAGTCAGAGGTG
GCGAAACCCGACAGGACTATAAAGATACCAGGCGTTTCCCCCTGGAAGCTCCCTCGTGCGCTCTCCTGTT
CCGACCCTGCCGCTTACCGGATACCTGTCCGCCTTTCTCCCTTCGGGAAGCGTGGCGCTTTCTCATAGCT
CACGCTGTAGGTATCTCAGTTCGGTGTAGGTCGTTCGCTCCAAGCTGGGCTGTGTGCACG
